>Addgene plasmid #210768 | pGMC00035 (aka pMG0784) | addgene full sequence | sequence record 418103 | Addgene NGS Result
ACGTCGACGGATCGGGAGATCTCCCGATCCCCTATGGTGCACTCTCAGTACAATCTGCTCTGATGCCGCA
TAGTTAAGCCAGTATCTGCTCCCTGCTTGTGTGTTGGAGGTCGCTGAGTAGTGCGCGAGCAAAATTTAAG
CTACAACAAGGCAAGGCTTGACCGACAATTGCATGAAGAATCTGCTTAGGGTTAGGCGTTTTGCGCTGCT
TCGCGATGTACGGGCCAGATATACGCGTTGACATTGATTATTGACTAGTTATTAATAGTAATCAATTACG
GGGTCATTAGTTCATAGCCCATATATGGAGTTCCGCGTTACATAACTTACGGTAAATGGCCCGCCTGGCT
GACCGCCCAACGACCCCCGCCCATTGACGTCAATAATGACGTATGTTCCCATAGTAACGCCAATAGGGAC
TTTCCATTGACGTCAATGGGTGGAGTATTTACGGTAAACTGCCCACTTGGCAGTACATCAAGTGTATCAT
ATGCCAAGTACGCCCCCTATTGACGTCAATGACGGTAAATGGCCCGCCTGGCATTATGCCCAGTACATGA
CCTTATGGGACTTTCCTACTTGGCAGTACATCTACGTATTAGTCATCGCTATTACCATGGTGATGCGGTT
TTGGCAGTACATCAATGGGCGTGGATAGCGGTTTGACTCACGGGGATTTCCAAGTCTCCACCCCATTGAC
GTCAATGGGAGTTTGTTTTGGCACCAAAATCAACGGGACTTTCCAAAATGTCGTAACAACTCCGCCCCAT
TGACGCAAATGGGCGGTAGGCGTGTACGGTGGGAGGTCTATATAAGCAGCGCGTTTTGCCTGTACTGGGT
CTCTCTGGTTAGACCAGATCTGAGCCTGGGAGCTCTCTGGCTAACTAGGGAACCCACTGCTTAAGCCTCA
ATAAAGCTTGCCTTGAGTGCTTCAAGTAGTGTGTGCCCGTCTGTTGTGTGACTCTGGTAACTAGAGATCC
CTCAGACCCTTTTAGTCAGTGTGGAAAATCTCTAGCAGTGGCGCCCGAACAGGGACTTGAAAGCGAAAGG
GAAACCAGAGGAGCTCTCTCGACGCAGGACTCGGCTTGCTGAAGCGCGCACGGCAAGAGGCGAGGGGCGG
CGACTGGTGAGTACGCCAAAAATTTTGACTAGCGGAGGCTAGAAGGAGAGAGATGGGTGCGAGAGCGTCA
GTATTAAGCGGGGGAGAATTAGATCGCGATGGGAAAAAATTCGGTTAAGGCCAGGGGGAAAGAAAAAATA
TAAATTAAAACATATAGTATGGGCAAGCAGGGAGCTAGAACGATTCGCAGTTAATCCTGGCCTGTTAGAA
ACATCAGAAGGCTGTAGACAAATACTGGGACAGCTACAACCATCCCTTCAGACAGGATCAGAAGAACTTA
GATCATTATATAATACAGTAGCAACCCTCTATTGTGTGCATCAAAGGATAGAGATAAAAGACACCAAGGA
AGCTTTAGACAAGATAGAGGAAGAGCAAAACAAAAGTAAGACCACCGCACAGCAAGCGGCCGGCCGCTGA
TCTTCAGACCTGGAGGAGGAGATATGAGGGACAATTGGAGAAGTGAATTATATAAATATAAAGTAGTAAA
AATTGAACCATTAGGAGTAGCACCCACCAAGGCAAAGAGAAGAGTGGTGCAGAGAGAAAAAAGAGCAGTG
GGAATAGGAGCTTTGTTCCTTGGGTTCTTGGGAGCAGCAGGAAGCACTATGGGCGCAGCGTCAATGACGC
TGACGGTACAGGCCAGACAATTATTGTCTGGTATAGTGCAGCAGCAGAACAATTTGCTGAGGGCTATTGA
GGCGCAACAGCATCTGTTGCAACTCACAGTCTGGGGCATCAAGCAGCTCCAGGCAAGAATCCTGGCTGTG
GAAAGATACCTAAAGGATCAACAGCTCCTGGGGATTTGGGGTTGCTCTGGAAAACTCATTTGCACCACTG
CTGTGCCTTGGAATGCTAGTTGGAGTAATAAATCTCTGGAACAGATTTGGAATCACACGACCTGGATGGA
GTGGGACAGAGAAATTAACAATTACACAAGCTTAATACACTCCTTAATTGAAGAATCGCAAAACCAGCAA
GAAAAGAATGAACAAGAATTATTGGAATTAGATAAATGGGCAAGTTTGTGGAATTGGTTTAACATAACAA
ATTGGCTGTGGTATATAAAATTATTCATAATGATAGTAGGAGGCTTGGTAGGTTTAAGAATAGTTTTTGC
TGTACTTTCTATAGTGAATAGAGTTAGGCAGGGATATTCACCATTATCGTTTCAGACCCACCTCCCAACC
CCGAGGGGACCCGACAGGCCCGAAGGAATAGAAGAAGAAGGTGGAGAGAGAGACAGAGACAGATCCATTC
GATTAGTGAACGGATCGGCACTGCGTGCGCCAATTCTGCAGACAAATGGCAGTATTCATCCACAATTTTA
AAAGAAAAGGGGGGATTGGGGGGTACAGTGCAGGGGAAAGAATAGTAGACATAATAGCAACAGACATACA
AACTAAAGAATTACAAAAACAAATTACAAAAATTCAAAATTTTCGGGTTTATTACAGGGACAGCAGAGAT
CCAGTTTGGTTAGTACCGGGCCCGCTCTAGTCGAGGTCGACGGTATCGATAAGCTCGCTTCACGAGATTC
CAGCAGGTCGAGGGACCTAATAACTTCGTATAGCATACATTATACGAAGTTATATTAAGGGTTCCAAGCT
TAAAGGCTCCGGTGCCCGTCAGTGGGCAGAGCGCACATCGCCCACAGTCCCCGAGAAGTTGGGGGGAGGG
GTCGGCAATTGAACCGGTGCCTAGAGAAGGTGGCGCGGGGTAAACTGGGAAAGTGATGTCGTGTACTGGC
TCCGCCTTTTTCCCGAGGGTGGGGGAGAACCGTATATAAGTGCAGTAGTCGCCGTGAACGTTCTTTTTCG
CAACGGGTTTGCCGCCAGAACACAGGATCCTCGAGCCACCATGACCGAGTACAAGCCCACGGTGCGCCTC
GCCACCCGCGACGACGTCCCCAGGGCCGTACGCACCCTCGCCGCCGCGTTCGCCGACTACCCCGCCACGC
GCCACACCGTCGATCCGGACCGCCACATCGAGCGGGTCACCGAGCTGCAAGAACTCTTCCTCACGCGCGT
CGGGCTCGACATCGGCAAGGTGTGGGTCGCGGACGACGGCGCCGCGGTGGCGGTCTGGACCACGCCGGAG
AGCGTCGAAGCGGGGGCGGTGTTCGCCGAGATCGGCCCGCGCATGGCCGAGTTGAGCGGTTCCCGGCTGG
CCGCGCAGCAACAGATGGAAGGCCTCCTGGCGCCGCACCGGCCCAAGGAGCCCGCGTGGTTCCTGGCCAC
CGTCGGAGTCTCGCCCGACCACCAGGGCAAGGGTCTGGGCAGCGCCGTCGTGCTCCCCGGAGTGGAGGCG
GCCGAGCGCGCCGGGGTGCCCGCCTTCCTGGAGACCTCCGCGCCCCGCAACCTCCCCTTCTACGAGCGGC
TCGGCTTCACCGTCACCGCCGACGTCGAGGTGCCCGAAGGACCGCGCACCTGGTGCATGACCCGCAAGCC
CGGTGCCTAACTAGAGGTCGCTGATCAGCCTCGACTGTGCCTTCTAGTTGCCAGCCATCTGTTGTTTGCC
CCTCCCCCGTGCCTTCCTTGACCCTGGAAGGTGCCACTCCCACTGTCCTTTCCTAATAAAATGAGGAAAT
TGCATCGCATTGTCTGAGTAGGTGTCATTCTATTCTGGGGGGTGGGGTGGGGCAGGACAGCAAGGGGGAG
GATTGGGAAGAGAATAGCAGGCATGCTGGGGAAAAAGGCCAGCAAAAGGCCAGGAACCGTAAAAAGGCCG
CGTTGCTGCAGTAACGCCATTTTGCAAGGCATGGAAAAATACCAAACCAAGAATAGAGAAGTTCAGATCA
AGGGCGGGTACATGAAAATAGCTAACGTTGGGCCAAACAGGATATCTGCGGTGAGCAGTTTCGGCCCCGG
CCCGGGGCCAAGAACAGATGGTCACCGCAGTTTCGGCCCCGGCCCGAGGCCAAGAACAGATGGTCCCCAG
ATATGGCCCAACCCTCAGCAGTTTCTTAAGACCCATCAGATGTTTCCAGGCTCCCCCAAGGACCTGAAAT
GACCCTGCGCCTTATTTGAATTAACCAATCAGCCTGCTTCTCGCTTCTGTTCGCGCGCTTCTGCTTCCCG
AGCTCTATAAAAGAGCTCACAACCCCTCACTCGGCGCGCCAGTCCTCCGATTGACTGAGTCGCCCGGATC
CCGCCACCATGACGACCTCAGGCGCGCTCTTTCCAAGCCTGGTGCCAGGCTCTCGGGGCGCCTCCAACAA
GTACTTGGTGGAGTTTCGGGCGGGAAAGATGTCCCTGAAGGGGACCACCGTGACTCCGGATAAGCGGAAA
GGGCTGGTGTACATTCAGCAGACGGACGACTCGCTTATTCACTTCTGCTGGAAGGACAGGACGTCCGGGA
ACGTGGAAGACGACTTGATCATCTTCCCTGACGACTGTGAGTTCAAGCGGGTGCCGCAGTGCCCCAGCGG
GAGGGTCTACGTGCTGAAGTTCAAGGCAGGGTCCAAGCGGCTTTTCTTCTGGATGCAGGAACCCAAGACA
GACCAGGATGAGGAGCATTGCCGGAAAGTCAACGAGTATCTGAACAACCCCCCGATGCCTGGGGCGCTGG
GGGCCAGCGGAAGCAGCGGCCACGAACTCTCTGCGCTAGGCGGTGAGGGTGGCCTGCAGAGCCTGCTGGG
AAACATGAGCCACAGCCAGCTCATGCAGCTCATCGGACCAGCCGGCCTTGGAGGACTGGGTGGGCTGGGG
GCCCTGACTGGACCTGGCCTGGCCAGCTTACTGGGGAGCAGTGGGCCTCCAGGGAGCAGCTCCTCCTCCA
GCTCCCGGAGCCAGTCGGCAGCGGTCACCCCGTCATCCACCACCTCTTCCACCCGTGCCACCCCAGCCCC
TTCTGCTCCAGCAGCTGCCTCAGCAACTAGCCCGAGCCCCGCGCCCAGTTCCGGGAATGGAGCCAGCACA
GCAGCCAGCCCGACCCAGCCCATCCAGCTGAGCGACCTCCAGAGCATCCTGGCCACGATGAACGTACCAG
CCGGGCCAGCAGGCGGCCAGCAAGTGGACCTGGCCAGTGTGCTGACGCCGGAGATAATGGCTCCCATCCT
CGCCAACGCGGATGTCCAGGAGCGCCTGCTTCCCTACTTGCCATCTGGGGAGTCGCTGCCGCAGACCGCG
GATGAGATCCAGAATACCCTGACCTCGCCCCAGTTCCAGCAGGCCCTGGGCATGTTCAGCGCAGCCTTGG
CCTCGGGGCAGCTGGGCCCCCTCATGTGCCAGTTCGGTCTGCCTGCAGAGGCTGTGGAGGCCGCCAACAA
GGGCGATGTGGAAGCGTTTGCCAAAGCCATGCAGAACAACGCCAAGCCCGAGCAGAAAGAGGGCGACACG
AAGGACAAGAAGGACGAAGAGGAGGACATGAGCCTGGACTGAGAATTCGTCGAGGGACCTAATAACTTCG
TATAGCATACATTATACGAAGTTATACATGTTTAAGGGTTCCGGTTCCACTAGGTACAATTCGATATCAA
GCTTATCGATAATCAACCTCTGGATTACAAAATTTGTGAAAGATTGACTGGTATTCTTAACTATGTTGCT
CCTTTTACGCTATGTGGATACGCTGCTTTAATGCCTTTGTATCATGCTATTGCTTCCCGTATGGCTTTCA
TTTTCTCCTCCTTGTATAAATCCTGGTTGCTGTCTCTTTATGAGGAGTTGTGGCCCGTTGTCAGGCAACG
TGGCGTGGTGTGCACTGTGTTTGCTGACGCAACCCCCACTGGTTGGGGCATTGCCACCACCTGTCAGCTC
CTTTCCGGGACTTTCGCTTTCCCCCTCCCTATTGCCACGGCGGAACTCATCGCCGCCTGCCTTGCCCGCT
GCTGGACAGGGGCTCGGCTGTTGGGCACTGACAATTCCGTGGTGTTGTCGGGGAAATCATCGTCCTTTCC
TTGGCTGCTCGCCTGTGTTGCCACCTGGATTCTGCGCGGGACGTCCTTCTGCTACGTCCCTTCGGCCCTC
AATCCAGCGGACCTTCCTTCCCGCGGCCTGCTGCCGGCTCTGCGGCCTCTTCCGCGTCTTCGCCTTCGCC
CTCAGACGAGTCGGATCTCCCTTTGGGCCGCCTCCCCGCATCGATACCGTCGACCTCGATCGAGACCTAG
AAAAACATGGAGCAATCACAAGTAGCAATACAGCAGCTACCAATGCTGATTGTGCCTGGCTAGAAGCACA
AGAGGAGGAGGAGGTGGGTTTTCCAGTCACACCTCAGGTACCTTTAAGACCAATGACTTACAAGGCAGCT
GTAGATCTTAGCCACTTTTTAAAAGAAAAGGGGGGACTGGAAGGGCTAATTCACTCCCAACGAAGACAAG
ATATCCTTGATCTGTGGATCTACCACACACAAGGCTACTTCCCTGATTGGCAGAACTACACACCAGGGCC
AGGGATCAGATATCCACTGACCTTTGGATGGTGCTACAAGCTAGTACCAGTTGAGCAAGAGAAGGTAGAA
GAAGCCAATGAAGGAGAGAACACCCGCTTGTTACACCCTGTGAGCCTGCATGGGATGGATGACCCGGAGA
GAGAAGTATTAGAGTGGAGGTTTGACAGCCGCCTAGCATTTCATCACATGGCCCGAGAGCTGCATCCGGA
CTGTACTGGGTCTCTCTGGTTAGACCAGATCTGAGCCTGGGAGCTCTCTGGCTAACTAGGGAACCCACTG
CTTAAGCCTCAATAAAGCTTGCCTTGAGTGCTTCAAGTAGTGTGTGCCCGTCTGTTGTGTGACTCTGGTA
ACTAGAGATCCCTCAGACCCTTTTAGTCAGTGTGGAAAATCTCTAGCAGCATGTGAGCAAAAGGCCAGCA
AAAGGCCAGGAACCGTAAAAAGGCCGCGTTGCTGGCGTTTTTCCATAGGCTCCGCCCCCCTGACGAGCAT
CACAAAAATCGACGCTCAAGTCAGAGGTGGCGAAACCCGACAGGACTATAAAGATACCAGGCGTTTCCCC
CTGGAAGCTCCCTCGTGCGCTCTCCTGTTCCGACCCTGCCGCTTACCGGATACCTGTCCGCCTTTCTCCC
TTCGGGAAGCGTGGCGCTTTCTCATAGCTCACGCTGTAGGTATCTCAGTTCGGTGTAGGTCGTTCGCTCC
AAGCTGGGCTGTGTGCACGAACCCCCCGTTCAGCCCGACCGCTGCGCCTTATCCGGTAACTATCGTCTTG
AGTCCAACCCGGTAAGACACGACTTATCGCCACTGGCAGCAGCCACTGGTAACAGGATTAGCAGAGCGAG
GTATGTAGGCGGTGCTACAGAGTTCTTGAAGTGGTGGCCTAACTACGGCTACACTAGAAGAACAGTATTT
GGTATCTGCGCTCTGCTGAAGCCAGTTACCTTCGGAAAAAGAGTTGGTAGCTCTTGATCCGGCAAACAAA
CCACCGCTGGTAGCGGTGGTTTTTTTGTTTGCAAGCAGCAGATTACGCGCAGAAAAAAAGGATCTCAAGA
AGATCCTTTGATCTTTTCTACGGGGTCTGACGCTCAGTGGAACGAAAACTCACGTTAAGGGATTTTGGTC
ATGAGATTATCAAAAAGGATCTTCACCTAGATCCTTTTAAATTAAAAATGAAGTTTTAAATCAATCTAAA
GTATATATGAGTAAACTTGGTCTGACAGTTACCAATGCTTAATCAGTGAGGCACCTATCTCAGCGATCTG
TCTATTTCGTTCATCCATAGTTGCCTGACTCCCCGTCGTGTAGATAACTACGATACGGGAGGGCTTACCA
TCTGGCCCCAGTGCTGCAATGATACCGCGAGACCCACGCTCACCGGCTCCAGATTTATCAGCAATAAACC
AGCCAGCCGGAAGGGCCGAGCGCAGAAGTGGTCCTGCAACTTTATCCGCCTCCATCCAGTCTATTAATTG
TTGCCGGGAAGCTAGAGTAAGTAGTTCGCCAGTTAATAGTTTGCGCAACGTTGTTGCCATTGCTACAGGC
ATCGTGGTGTCACGCTCGTCGTTTGGTATGGCTTCATTCAGCTCCGGTTCCCAACGATCAAGGCGAGTTA
CATGATCCCCCATGTTGTGCAAAAAAGCGGTTAGCTCCTTCGGTCCTCCGATCGTTGTCAGAAGTAAGTT
GGCCGCAGTGTTATCACTCATGGTTATGGCAGCACTGCATAATTCTCTTACTGTCATGCCATCCGTAAGA
TGCTTTTCTGTGACTGGTGAGTACTCAACCAAGTCATTCTGAGAATAGTGTATGCGGCGACCGAGTTGCT
CTTGCCCGGCGTCAATACGGGATAATACCGCGCCACATAGCAGAACTTTAAAAGTGCTCATCATTGGAAA
ACGTTCTTCGGGGCGAAAACTCTCAAGGATCTTACCGCTGTTGAGATCCAGTTCGATGTAACCCACTCGT
GCACCCAACTGATCTTCAGCATCTTTTACTTTCACCAGCGTTTCTGGGTGAGCAAAAACAGGAAGGCAAA
ATGCCGCAAAAAAGGGAATAAGGGCGACACGGAAATGTTGAATACTCATACTCTTCCTTTTTCAATATTA
TTGAAGCATTTATCAGGGTTATTGTCTCATGAGCGGATACATATTTGAATGTATTTAGAAAAATAAACAA
ATAGGGGTTCCGCGCACATTTCCCCGAAAAGTGCCACCTG
Features (pLannotate 1.2.2; 25 found; start..end, strand, type, name):
     33..85      -  misc_feature   bom (fragment): basis of mobility region from pBR322
    240..619     +  enhancer       CMV enhancer: human cytomegalovirus immediate early enhancer
    620..819     +  promoter       CMV promoter: human cytomegalovirus (CMV) immediate early promoter
    837..1017    +  LTR            5' LTR (truncated): truncated 5' long terminal repeat (LTR) from HIV-1
   1064..1189    +  misc_feature   HIV-1 Ψ: packaging signal of human immunodeficiency virus type 1
   1173..1511    +  CDS            HIV-1 gag (fragment): gag protein from human immunodeficiency virus 1; gag
   1686..1919    +  misc_feature   RRE: The Rev response element (RRE) of HIV-1 allows for Rev-dependent mRNA export from the nucleus to the cytoplasm.
   2296..2396    +  CDS            Rev (fragment): human immunodeficiency virus 1 (HIV-1) Rev protein; rev; enhances nuclear export of unspliced and incompletely spliced viral mRNAs
   2446..2563    +  misc_feature   cPPT/CTS: central polypurine tract and central termination sequence of HIV-1
   2621..2645    -  misc_feature   MCS (fragment): pBluescript multiple cloning site
   2680..2713    +  protein_bind   loxP: Cre-mediated recombination occurs in the 8-bp core sequence (GCATACAT). Cre recombinase
   2754..2965    +  promoter       EF-1α core promoter: core promoter for human elongation factor EF-1α
   2981..3578    +  CDS            PuroR (fragment): puromycin N-acetyltransferase; pac from Streptomyces; confers resistance to puromycin
   3605..3716    +  polyA_signal   bGH poly(A) signal: bovine growth hormone polyadenylation signal
   3861..4267    +  promoter       SFFV promoter: spleen focus-forming virus long terminal repeat (LTR) promoter
   4279..5499    +  CDS            ADRM1: ADRM1_HUMAN - Also known as GP110. Experimental evidence at protein level: Swiss-Prot protein existence level 1. Component of the 26S proteasome, a multiprotein complex involved in the ATP-dependent degradation of ubiquitinated proteins. This complex plays a key role in the maintenance of protein homeostasis by removing misfolded or damaged proteins, which could impair cellular functions, and by removing proteins whose functions are no longer required. Therefore, the proteasome participates in numerous cellular processes, including cell cycle progression, apoptosis, or DNA damage repair. Withi
   5522..5555    +  protein_bind   loxP: Cre-mediated recombination occurs in the 8-bp core sequence (GCATACAT). Cre recombinase
   5588..5611    +  misc_feature   MCS (fragment): pBluescript multiple cloning site
   5611..6199    +  misc_feature   WPRE: woodchuck hepatitis virus posttranscriptional regulatory element
   6200..6219    +  misc_feature   MCS (fragment): pBluescript multiple cloning site
   6221..6721    +  CDS            nef (fragment): NEF_HV1LA - Experimental evidence at protein level: Swiss-Prot protein existence level 1. Extracellular Nef protein targets CD4(+) T-lymphocytes for apoptosis by interacting with CXCR4 surface receptors. From Human immunodeficiency virus type 1 group M subtype B (isolate Lai) (HIV-1).
   6728..6908    +  LTR            5' LTR (truncated): truncated 5' long terminal repeat (LTR) from HIV-1
   6970..7558    -  rep_origin     ori: high-copy-number ColE1/pMB1/pBR322/pUC origin of replication
   7729..8589    -  CDS            AmpR: β-lactamase; bla; confers resistance to ampicillin, carbenicillin, and related antibiotics
   8590..8694    -  promoter       AmpR promoter: bla
