[The description below was written by a language model from this plasmid's Addgene catalogue record and pLannotate feature annotations shown in this document.]
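Description:
pGMC00035 (also called pMG0784) is an HIV-1-based lentiviral vector for expressing human ADRM1 in mammalian cells, built on pGMC00021, a modified derivative of pLEGO-G2. It is maintained in bacteria as a high-copy plasmid through a ColE1/pUC-type origin with ampicillin resistance (AmpR under its own bla promoter). A recombination-tolerant strain is recorded for propagation, as is common for plasmids carrying repeated LTR sequences.

The viral genome is transcribed from a CMV enhancer/promoter fused to a truncated 5' LTR, an arrangement that normally makes genomic RNA production in packaging cells independent of Tat. Downstream are the Ψ packaging signal with a partial gag sequence, the Rev response element for nuclear export of the unspliced RNA, and the cPPT/CTS, which aids nuclear import of the reverse-transcribed genome. The payload consists of two independent cassettes in the same orientation. In the first, an EF-1α core promoter drives puromycin N-acetyltransferase, followed by a bGH polyadenylation signal, allowing selection of transduced cells. In the second, an SFFV promoter drives the full ADRM1 coding sequence, which encodes the proteasome subunit also known as hRpn13. No epitope tag or fluorescent reporter is annotated. Two loxP sites in the same orientation flank both cassettes, so Cre recombinase should be able to excise the selection marker and transgene after integration. A WPRE follows to enhance transcript stability and expression, and a nef fragment and a truncated 3' LTR close the provirus.

The vector is suited to producing lentivirus for stable, puromycin-selectable ADRM1 expression, for example for overexpression or add-back in studies of proteasome function.
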