Addgene plasmid #210768: pGMC00035 (aka pMG0784)
Purpose: Lentiviral vector to express human ADRM1
Depositing lab: Raj Chari. Depositing organization: Frederick National Laboratory. Publication: hRpn13 shapes the proteome and transcriptome through epigenetic factors HDAC8, PADI4, and transcription factor NF-kappaB p50. Osei-Amponsa V, Chandravanshi M, Lu X, Magidson V, Das S, Andresson T, Dyba M, Sabbasani VR, Swenson RE, Fromont C, Shrestha B, Zhao Y, Clapp ME, Chari R, Walters KJ. Mol Cell. 2024 Feb 1;84(3):522-537.e8. doi: 10.1016/j.molcel.2023.11.035. Epub 2023 Dec 26. PubMed 38151017.
Backbone
  Vector backbone: pGMC00021 (pLEGO-G2 modified)
  Vector type: Mammalian Expression, Lentiviral
  Selectable markers: Puromycin
Growth in bacteria
  Bacterial resistance: Ampicillin, 100 μg/mL
  Growth temperature: 37°C
  Growth strain: NEB Stable
  Copy number: High Copy
Gene/Insert
  Gene/Insert name: ADRM1
  Species: H. sapiens (human)
  Entrez Gene: ADRM1 (a.k.a. ARM-1, ARM1, GP110, PSMD16)
Terms and licenses: Academic/Nonprofit Terms; Industry Terms: Not Available to Industry
How to cite: pGMC00035 (aka pMG0784) was a gift from Raj Chari (Addgene plasmid # 210768 ; http://n2t.net/addgene:210768 ; RRID:Addgene_210768)
